Addgene plasmid #27964: pLenti-EF1a-Backbone(HD)
Depositing lab: Feng Zhang. Depositing organization: Broad Institute. Publication: Efficient construction of sequence-specific TAL effectors for modulating mammalian transcription. Zhang F, Cong L, Lodato S, Kosuri S, Church GM, Arlotta P. Nat Biotechnol. 2011 Feb;29(2):149-53. doi: 10.1038/nbt.1775 PubMed 21248753.
Backbone
  Vector backbone: pLenti
  Backbone size w/o insert (bp): 9204
  Vector type: Mammalian Expression, Lentiviral
Growth in bacteria
  Bacterial resistance: Ampicillin, 100 μg/mL
  Growth temperature: 37°C
  Growth strain: Stbl3
  Copy number: High Copy
Gene/Insert
  Gene/Insert name: TAL-Backbone(HD) (alt name: Backbone(HD))
  Species: Synthetic
  Insert size (bp): 2349
  Cloning method: Restriction Enzyme; 5′ cloning site BsiWI (not destroyed); 3′ cloning site EcoRI (not destroyed)
  Sequencing primers: 5′ TTTTGAGTTTGGATCTTGGT
Terms and licenses: Academic/Nonprofit Terms; Industry Terms: Not Available to Industry
How to cite: pLenti-EF1a-Backbone(HD) was a gift from Feng Zhang (Addgene plasmid # 27964 ; http://n2t.net/addgene:27964 ; RRID:Addgene_27964)
