[The description below was written by a language model from this plasmid's Addgene catalogue record and pLannotate feature annotations shown in this document.]
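Description:
pLenti-EF1a-Backbone(HD) is an HIV-1-derived lentiviral transfer plasmid for mammalian expression, carrying a synthetic TAL effector scaffold. It is propagated in E. coli through a high-copy ColE1/pUC-type origin with ampicillin selection (AmpR under its own promoter). The record lists a recombination-deficient strain, consistent with the repeated LTR sequences. An f1 origin is also present. Outside the viral region, an SV40 promoter/EM7 promoter–BleoR–SV40 poly(A) cassette could provide Zeocin resistance in mammalian or bacterial cells. Because it lies downstream of the 3' LTR, it would not be packaged into virus.

The viral genome is transcribed from a CMV enhancer/promoter fused to a truncated 5' LTR. This is followed by the Ψ packaging signal with a gag fragment, the RRE for Rev-dependent nuclear export, and the cPPT/CTS element. The internal expression cassette is driven by the human EF-1α promoter with parts of its first intron. The catalogued insert, TAL-Backbone(HD), is about 2.35 kb and sits between BsiWI and EcoRI sites. The feature table does not annotate any TAL sequences, but it leaves an unannotated stretch between the EF-1α intron and an EGFP coding sequence. EGFP presumably forms the 3' portion of the insert and serves as a reporter. How it is linked to the TAL portion is not stated. A WPRE follows to enhance transcript stability and expression, then the 3' LTR and a bGH polyadenylation signal.

Judging from the name and the associated publication on building sequence-specific TAL effectors to modulate mammalian transcription, this plasmid is probably a recipient backbone into which custom repeat arrays are assembled. "HD" probably denotes a repeat-variable diresidue in the scaffold, although the record does not define it.
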