Features (pLannotate 1.2.2; 33 found; start..end, strand, type, name):
     31..83      -  misc_feature   bom (fragment): basis of mobility region from pBR322
    238..617     +  enhancer       CMV enhancer: human cytomegalovirus immediate early enhancer
    618..817     +  promoter       CMV promoter: human cytomegalovirus (CMV) immediate early promoter
    835..1015    +  LTR            5' LTR (truncated): truncated 5' long terminal repeat (LTR) from HIV-1
   1062..1187    +  misc_feature   HIV-1 Ψ: packaging signal of human immunodeficiency virus type 1
   1171..1534    +  CDS            HIV-1 gag (fragment): gag protein from human immunodeficiency virus 1; gag
   1680..1913    +  misc_feature   RRE: The Rev response element (RRE) of HIV-1 allows for Rev-dependent mRNA export from the nucleus to the cytoplasm.
   2290..2390    +  CDS            Rev (fragment): human immunodeficiency virus 1 (HIV-1) Rev protein; rev; enhances nuclear export of unspliced and incompletely spliced viral mRNAs
   2440..2557    +  misc_feature   cPPT/CTS: central polypurine tract and central termination sequence of HIV-1
   2609..2675    +  CDS            small t antigen (fragment): SV40 (simian virus 40) small t antigen
   2701..2912    +  promoter       EF-1α core promoter: core promoter for human elongation factor EF-1α
   2913..3021    +  intron         EF-1α intron A (fragment): intron upstream of the start codon of human EF-1α
   3647..3850    +  intron         EF-1α intron A: truncated intron upstream of the start codon of human EF-1α
   5504..6220    +  CDS            EGFP: the original enhanced GFP (Yang et al., 1996) mammalian codon-optimized
   6221..6245    +  misc_feature   MCS (fragment): pBluescript multiple cloning site
   6245..6833    +  misc_feature   WPRE: woodchuck hepatitis virus posttranscriptional regulatory element
   6770..7351    +  CDS            nef (fragment): NEF_HV1H2 - Experimental evidence at protein level: Swiss-Prot protein existence level 1. Extracellular Nef protein targets CD4(+) T-lymphocytes for apoptosis by interacting with CXCR4 surface receptors. From Human immunodeficiency virus type 1 group M subtype B (isolate HXB2) (HIV-1).
   7358..7538    +  LTR            5' LTR (truncated): truncated 5' long terminal repeat (LTR) from HIV-1
   7570..7794    +  polyA_signal   bGH poly(A) signal: bovine growth hormone polyadenylation signal
   7798..7819    +  promoter       SV40 promoter (fragment): SV40 enhancer and early promoter
   7840..8268    +  rep_origin     f1 ori (sequence partly withheld): f1 bacteriophage origin of replication; arrow indicates direction of (+) strand synthesis
   8282..8611    +  promoter       SV40 promoter: SV40 enhancer and early promoter
   8659..8706    +  promoter       EM7 promoter: synthetic bacterial promoter&nbsp
   8725..9099    +  CDS            BleoR: antibiotic-binding protein; Sh ble from Streptoalloteichus hindustanus; confers resistance to bleomycin, phleomycin, and Zeocin™
   9109..9234    +  CDS            ble (fragment): BLE_KLEPN - Experimental evidence at protein level: Swiss-Prot protein existence level 1. Binding protein with a strong affinity to the bleomycin family of antibiotics. Binds to CL990; an antimitotic-antibiotic compound. From Klebsiella pneumoniae.
   9229..9350    +  polyA_signal   SV40 poly(A) signal: SV40 polyadenylation signal
   9421..9443    -  protein_bind   lac operator (fragment): The lac repressor binds to the lac operator to inhibit transcription in E. coli. This inhibition can be relieved by adding lactose or isopropyl-β-D-thiogalactopyranoside (IPTG). lac repressor encoded by lacI
   9447..9477    -  promoter       lac promoter: promoter for the E. coli lac operon
   9492..9513    -  protein_bind   CAP binding site: CAP binding activates transcription in the presence of cAMP. E. coli catabolite activator protein
   9526..9618    -  CDS            lacI (fragment): lac repressor; lacI; The lac repressor binds to the lac operator to inhibit transcription in E. coli. This inhibition can be relieved by adding lactose or isopropyl-β-D-thiogalactopyranoside (IPTG).
   9801..10389   -  rep_origin     ori: high-copy-number ColE1/pMB1/pBR322/pUC origin of replication
  10560..11420   -  CDS            AmpR: β-lactamase; bla; confers resistance to ampicillin, carbenicillin, and related antibiotics
  11421..11525   -  promoter       AmpR promoter: bla
>Addgene plasmid #27964 | pLenti-EF1a-Backbone(HD) | depositor full sequence | sequence record 13238 | Author sequence
GTCGACGGATCGGGAGATCTCCCGATCCCCTATGGTGCACTCTCAGTACAATCTGCTCTGATGCCGCATA
GTTAAGCCAGTATCTGCTCCCTGCTTGTGTGTTGGAGGTCGCTGAGTAGTGCGCGAGCAAAATTTAAGCT
ACAACAAGGCAAGGCTTGACCGACAATTGCATGAAGAATCTGCTTAGGGTTAGGCGTTTTGCGCTGCTTC
GCGATGTACGGGCCAGATATACGCGTTGACATTGATTATTGACTAGTTATTAATAGTAATCAATTACGGG
GTCATTAGTTCATAGCCCATATATGGAGTTCCGCGTTACATAACTTACGGTAAATGGCCCGCCTGGCTGA
CCGCCCAACGACCCCCGCCCATTGACGTCAATAATGACGTATGTTCCCATAGTAACGCCAATAGGGACTT
TCCATTGACGTCAATGGGTGGAGTATTTACGGTAAACTGCCCACTTGGCAGTACATCAAGTGTATCATAT
GCCAAGTACGCCCCCTATTGACGTCAATGACGGTAAATGGCCCGCCTGGCATTATGCCCAGTACATGACC
TTATGGGACTTTCCTACTTGGCAGTACATCTACGTATTAGTCATCGCTATTACCATGGTGATGCGGTTTT
GGCAGTACATCAATGGGCGTGGATAGCGGTTTGACTCACGGGGATTTCCAAGTCTCCACCCCATTGACGT
CAATGGGAGTTTGTTTTGGCACCAAAATCAACGGGACTTTCCAAAATGTCGTAACAACTCCGCCCCATTG
ACGCAAATGGGCGGTAGGCGTGTACGGTGGGAGGTCTATATAAGCAGCGCGTTTTGCCTGTACTGGGTCT
CTCTGGTTAGACCAGATCTGAGCCTGGGAGCTCTCTGGCTAACTAGGGAACCCACTGCTTAAGCCTCAAT
AAAGCTTGCCTTGAGTGCTTCAAGTAGTGTGTGCCCGTCTGTTGTGTGACTCTGGTAACTAGAGATCCCT
CAGACCCTTTTAGTCAGTGTGGAAAATCTCTAGCAGTGGCGCCCGAACAGGGACTTGAAAGCGAAAGGGA
AACCAGAGGAGCTCTCTCGACGCAGGACTCGGCTTGCTGAAGCGCGCACGGCAAGAGGCGAGGGGCGGCG
ACTGGTGAGTACGCCAAAAATTTTGACTAGCGGAGGCTAGAAGGAGAGAGATGGGTGCGAGAGCGTCAGT
ATTAAGCGGGGGAGAATTAGATCGCGATGGGAAAAAATTCGGTTAAGGCCAGGGGGAAAGAAAAAATATA
AATTAAAACATATAGTATGGGCAAGCAGGGAGCTAGAACGATTCGCAGTTAATCCTGGCCTGTTAGAAAC
ATCAGAAGGCTGTAGACAAATACTGGGACAGCTACAACCATCCCTTCAGACAGGATCAGAAGAACTTAGA
TCATTATATAATACAGTAGCAACCCTCTATTGTGTGCATCAAAGGATAGAGATAAAAGACACCAAGGAAG
CTTTAGACAAGATAGAGGAAGAGCAAAACAAAAGTAAGACCACCGCACAGCAAGCGGCCGCTGATCTTCA
GACCTGGAGGAGGAGATATGAGGGACAATTGGAGAAGTGAATTATATAAATATAAAGTAGTAAAAATTGA
ACCATTAGGAGTAGCACCCACCAAGGCAAAGAGAAGAGTGGTGCAGAGAGAAAAAAGAGCAGTGGGAATA
GGAGCTTTGTTCCTTGGGTTCTTGGGAGCAGCAGGAAGCACTATGGGCGCAGCGTCAATGACGCTGACGG
TACAGGCCAGACAATTATTGTCTGGTATAGTGCAGCAGCAGAACAATTTGCTGAGGGCTATTGAGGCGCA
ACAGCATCTGTTGCAACTCACAGTCTGGGGCATCAAGCAGCTCCAGGCAAGAATCCTGGCTGTGGAAAGA
TACCTAAAGGATCAACAGCTCCTGGGGATTTGGGGTTGCTCTGGAAAACTCATTTGCACCACTGCTGTGC
CTTGGAATGCTAGTTGGAGTAATAAATCTCTGGAACAGATTTGGAATCACACGACCTGGATGGAGTGGGA
CAGAGAAATTAACAATTACACAAGCTTAATACACTCCTTAATTGAAGAATCGCAAAACCAGCAAGAAAAG
AATGAACAAGAATTATTGGAATTAGATAAATGGGCAAGTTTGTGGAATTGGTTTAACATAACAAATTGGC
TGTGGTATATAAAATTATTCATAATGATAGTAGGAGGCTTGGTAGGTTTAAGAATAGTTTTTGCTGTACT
TTCTATAGTGAATAGAGTTAGGCAGGGATATTCACCATTATCGTTTCAGACCCACCTCCCAACCCCGAGG
GGACCCGACAGGCCCGAAGGAATAGAAGAAGAAGGTGGAGAGAGAGACAGAGACAGATCCATTCGATTAG
TGAACGGATCGGCACTGCGTGCGCCAATTCTGCAGACAAATGGCAGTATTCATCCACAATTTTAAAAGAA
AAGGGGGGATTGGGGGGTACAGTGCAGGGGAAAGAATAGTAGACATAATAGCAACAGACATACAAACTAA
AGAATTACAAAAACAAATTACAAAAATTCAAAATTTTCGGGTTTATTACAGGGACAGCAGAGATCCAGTT
TGGTTAATTAATGCAAAGATGGATAAAGTTTTAAACAGAGAGGAATCTTTGCAGCTAATGGACCTTCTAG
GTCTTGAAAGGAGTGGGAATTGGCTCCGGTGCCCGTCAGTGGGCAGAGCGCACATCGCCCACAGTCCCCG
AGAAGTTGGGGGGAGGGGTCGGCAATTGAACCGGTGCCTAGAGAAGGTGGCGCGGGGTAAACTGGGAAAG
TGATGTCGTGTACTGGCTCCGCCTTTTTCCCGAGGGTGGGGGAGAACCGTATATAAGTGCAGTAGTCGCC
GTGAACGTTCTTTTTCGCAACGGGTTTGCCGCCAGAACACAGGTAAGTGCCGTGTGTGGTTCCCGCGGGC
CTGGCCTCTTTACGGGTTATGGCCCTTGCGTGCCTTGAATTACTTCCACTGGCTGCAGTACGTGATTCTT
GATCCCGAGCTTCGGGTTGGAAGTGGGTGGGAGAGTTCGAGGCCTTGCGCTTAAGGAGCCCCTTCGCCTC
GTGCTTGAGTTGAGGCCTGGCCTGGGCGCTGGGGCCGCCGCGTGCGAATCTGGTGGCACCTTCGCGCCTG
TCTCGCTGCTTTCGATAAGTCTCTAGCCATTTAAAATTTTTGATGACCTGCTGCGACGCTTTTTTTCTGG
CAAGATAGTCTTGTAAATGCGGGCCAAGATCTGCACACTGGTATTTCGGTTTTTGGGGCCGCGGGCGGCG
ACGGGGCCCGTGCGTCCCAGCGCACATGTTCGGCGAGGCGGGGCCTGCGAGCGCGGCCACCGAGAATCGG
ACGGGGGTAGTCTCAAGCTGGCCGGCCTGCTCTGGTGCCTGGCCTCGCGCCGCCGTGTATCGCCCCGCCC
TGGGCGGCAAGGCTGGCCCGGTCGGCACCAGTTGCGTGAGCGGAAAGATGGCCGCTTCCCGGCCCTGCTG
CAGGGAGCTCAAAATGGAGGACGCGGCGCTCGGGAGAGCGGGCGGGTGAGTCACCCACACAAAGGAAAAG
GGCCTTTCCGTCCTCAGCCGTCGCTTCATGTGACTCCACGGAGTACCGGGCGCCGTCCAGGCACCTCGAT
TAGTTCTCGAGCTTTTGGAGTACGTCGTCTTTAGGTTGGGGGGAGGGGTTTTATGCGATGGAGTTTCCCC
ACACTGAGTGGGTGGAGACTGAAGTTAGGCCAGCTTGGCACTTGATGTAATTCTCCTTGGAATTTGCCCT
TTTTGAGTTTGGATCTTGGTTCATTCTCAAGCCTCAGACAGTGGTTCAAAGTTTTTTTCTTCCATTTCAG
GTGTCGTGACGTACGGCCACCATGTCGCGGACCCGGCTCCCTTCCCCACCCGCACCCAGCCCAGCGTTTT
CGGCCGACTCGTTCTCAGACCTGCTTAGGCAGTTCGACCCCTCACTGTTTAACACATCGTTGTTCGACTC
CCTTCCTCCGTTTGGGGCGCACCATACGGAGGCGGCCACCGGGGAGTGGGATGAGGTGCAGTCGGGATTG
AGAGCTGCGGATGCACCACCCCCAACCATGCGGGTGGCCGTCACCGCTGCCCGACCGCCGAGGGCGAAGC
CCGCACCAAGGCGGAGGGCAGCGCAACCGTCCGACGCAAGCCCCGCAGCGCAAGTAGATTTGAGAACTTT
GGGATATTCACAGCAGCAGCAGGAAAAGATCAAGCCCAAAGTGAGGTCGACAGTCGCGCAGCATCACGAA
GCGCTGGTGGGTCATGGGTTTACACATGCCCACATCGTAGCCTTGTCGCAGCACCCTGCAGCCCTTGGCA
CGGTCGCCGTCAAGTACCAGGACATGATTGCGGCGTTGCCGGAAGCCACACATGAGGCGATCGTCGGTGT
GGGGAAACAGTGGAGCGGAGCCCGAGCGCTTGAGGCCCTGTTGACGGTCGCGGGAGAGCTGAGAGGGCCT
CCCCTTCAGCTGGACACGGGCCAGTTGCTGAAGATCGCGAAGCGGGGAGGAGTCACGGCGGTCGAGGCGG
TGCACGCGTGGCGCAATGCGCTCACGGGAGCACCCCTCAACCTGACCGAGACGGTACATGAAACGCATGG
CACGGCGTCTCAACTCACGCCTGAGCAGGTAGTGGCTATTGCATCCCATGACGGGGGCAGACCCGCACTG
GAGTCAATCGTGGCCCAGCTTTCGAGGCCGGACCCCGCGCTGGCCGCACTCACTAATGATCATCTTGTAG
CGCTGGCCTGCCTCGGCGGACGACCCGCCTTGGATGCGGTGAAGAAGGGGCTCCCGCACGCGCCTGCATT
GATTAAGCGGACCAACAGAAGGATTCCCGAGAGGACATCACATCGAGTGGCAGATCACGCGCAAGTGGTC
CGCGTGCTCGGATTCTTCCAGTGTCACTCCCACCCCGCACAAGCGTTCGATGACGCCATGACTCAATTTG
GTATGTCGAGACACGGACTGCTGCAGCTCTTTCGTAGAGTCGGTGTCACAGAACTCGAGGCCCGCTCGGG
CACACTGCCTCCCGCCTCCCAGCGGTGGGACAGGATTCTCCAAGCGAGCGGTATGAAACGCGCGAAGCCT
TCACCTACGTCAACTCAGACACCTGACCAGGCGAGCCTTCATGCGTTCGCAGACTCGCTGGAGAGGGATT
TGGACGCGCCCTCGCCCATGCATGAAGGGGACCAAACTCGCGCGTCAGCTAGCCCCAAGAAGAAGAGAAA
GGTGGAGGCCAGCGGTTCCGGACGGGCTGACGCATTGGACGATTTTGATCTGGATATGCTGGGAAGTGAC
GCCCTCGATGATTTTGACCTTGACATGCTTGGTTCGGATGCCCTTGATGACTTTGACCTCGACATGCTCG
GCAGTGACGCCCTTGATGATTTCGACCTGGACATGCTGATTAACTCTAGAGGCAGTGGAGAGGGCAGAGG
AAGTCTGCTAACATGCGGTGACGTCGAGGAGAATCCTGGCCCAGTGAGCAAGGGCGAGGAGCTGTTCACC
GGGGTGGTGCCCATCCTGGTCGAGCTGGACGGCGACGTAAACGGCCACAAGTTCAGCGTGTCCGGCGAGG
GCGAGGGCGATGCCACCTACGGCAAGCTGACCCTGAAGTTCATCTGCACCACCGGCAAGCTGCCCGTGCC
CTGGCCCACCCTCGTGACCACCCTGACCTACGGCGTGCAGTGCTTCAGCCGCTACCCCGACCACATGAAG
CAGCACGACTTCTTCAAGTCCGCCATGCCCGAAGGCTACGTCCAGGAGCGCACCATCTTCTTCAAGGACG
ACGGCAACTACAAGACCCGCGCCGAGGTGAAGTTCGAGGGCGACACCCTGGTGAACCGCATCGAGCTGAA
GGGCATCGACTTCAAGGAGGACGGCAACATCCTGGGGCACAAGCTGGAGTACAACTACAACAGCCACAAC
GTCTATATCATGGCCGACAAGCAGAAGAACGGCATCAAGGTGAACTTCAAGATCCGCCACAACATCGAGG
ACGGCAGCGTGCAGCTCGCCGACCACTACCAGCAGAACACCCCCATCGGCGACGGCCCCGTGCTGCTGCC
CGACAACCACTACCTGAGCACCCAGTCCGCCCTGAGCAAAGACCCCAACGAGAAGCGCGATCACATGGTC
CTGCTGGAGTTCGTGACCGCCGCCGGGATCACTCTCGGCATGGACGAGCTGTACAAGTAAGAATTCGATA
TCAAGCTTATCGATAATCAACCTCTGGATTACAAAATTTGTGAAAGATTGACTGGTATTCTTAACTATGT
TGCTCCTTTTACGCTATGTGGATACGCTGCTTTAATGCCTTTGTATCATGCTATTGCTTCCCGTATGGCT
TTCATTTTCTCCTCCTTGTATAAATCCTGGTTGCTGTCTCTTTATGAGGAGTTGTGGCCCGTTGTCAGGC
AACGTGGCGTGGTGTGCACTGTGTTTGCTGACGCAACCCCCACTGGTTGGGGCATTGCCACCACCTGTCA
GCTCCTTTCCGGGACTTTCGCTTTCCCCCTCCCTATTGCCACGGCGGAACTCATCGCCGCCTGCCTTGCC
CGCTGCTGGACAGGGGCTCGGCTGTTGGGCACTGACAATTCCGTGGTGTTGTCGGGGAAATCATCGTCCT
TTCCTTGGCTGCTCGCCTGTGTTGCCACCTGGATTCTGCGCGGGACGTCCTTCTGCTACGTCCCTTCGGC
CCTCAATCCAGCGGACCTTCCTTCCCGCGGCCTGCTGCCGGCTCTGCGGCCTCTTCCGCGTCTTCGCCTT
CGCCCTCAGACGAGTCGGATCTCCCTTTGGGCCGCCTCCCCGCATCGATACCGTCGACCTCGAGACCTAG
AAAAACATGGAGCAATCACAAGTAGCAATACAGCAGCTACCAATGCTGATTGTGCCTGGCTAGAAGCACA
AGAGGAGGAGGAGGTGGGTTTTCCAGTCACACCTCAGGTACCTTTAAGACCAATGACTTACAAGGCAGCT
GTAGATCTTAGCCACTTTTTAAAAGAAAAGGGGGGACTGGAAGGGCTAATTCACTCCCAACGAAGACAAG
ATATCCTTGATCTGTGGATCTACCACACACAAGGCTACTTCCCTGATTGGCAGAACTACACACCAGGGCC
AGGGATCAGATATCCACTGACCTTTGGATGGTGCTACAAGCTAGTACCAGTTGAGCAAGAGAAGGTAGAA
GAAGCCAATGAAGGAGAGAACACCCGCTTGTTACACCCTGTGAGCCTGCATGGGATGGATGACCCGGAGA
GAGAAGTATTAGAGTGGAGGTTTGACAGCCGCCTAGCATTTCATCACATGGCCCGAGAGCTGCATCCGGA
CTGTACTGGGTCTCTCTGGTTAGACCAGATCTGAGCCTGGGAGCTCTCTGGCTAACTAGGGAACCCACTG
CTTAAGCCTCAATAAAGCTTGCCTTGAGTGCTTCAAGTAGTGTGTGCCCGTCTGTTGTGTGACTCTGGTA
ACTAGAGATCCCTCAGACCCTTTTAGTCAGTGTGGAAAATCTCTAGCAGGGCCCGTTTAAACCCGCTGAT
CAGCCTCGACTGTGCCTTCTAGTTGCCAGCCATCTGTTGTTTGCCCCTCCCCCGTGCCTTCCTTGACCCT
GGAAGGTGCCACTCCCACTGTCCTTTCCTAATAAAATGAGGAAATTGCATCGCATTGTCTGAGTAGGTGT
CATTCTATTCTGGGGGGTGGGGTGGGGCAGGACAGCAAGGGGGAGGATTGGGAAGACAATAGCAGGCATG
CTGGGGATGCGGTGGGCTCTATGGCTTCTGAGGCGGAAAGAACCAGCTGGGGCTCTAGGGGGTATCCCC
[124 nt withheld, positions 7840-7963]
C
[91 nt withheld, positions 7965-8055]
A
[49 nt withheld, positions 8057-8105]
CCTTTGACGTTGGAGTCCACGTTCTTT
[37 nt withheld, positions 8133-8169]
ACCCTATCTCGGTCTATTCTTTTGATTTATAAGGGATTTTGCCGATTTCGGCCTATTGGTTAAAAAATGA
GCTGATTTAACAAAAATTTAACGCGAATTAATTCTGTGGAATGTGTGTCAGTTAGGGTGTGGAAAGTCCC
CAGGCTCCCCAGCAGGCAGAAGTATGCAAAGCATGCATCTCAATTAGTCAGCAACCAGGTGTGGAAAGTC
CCCAGGCTCCCCAGCAGGCAGAAGTATGCAAAGCATGCATCTCAATTAGTCAGCAACCATAGTCCCGCCC
CTAACTCCGCCCATCCCGCCCCTAACTCCGCCCAGTTCCGCCCATTCTCCGCCCCATGGCTGACTAATTT
TTTTTATTTATGCAGAGGCCGAGGCCGCCTCTGCCTCTGAGCTATTCCAGAAGTAGTGAGGAGGCTTTTT
TGGAGGCCTAGGCTTTTGCAAAAAGCTCCCGGGAGCTTGTATATCCATTTTCGGATCTGATCAGCACGTG
TTGACAATTAATCATCGGCATAGTATATCGGCATAGTATAATACGACAAGGTGAGGAACTAAACCATGGC
CAAGTTGACCAGTGCCGTTCCGGTGCTCACCGCGCGCGACGTCGCCGGAGCGGTCGAGTTCTGGACCGAC
CGGCTCGGGTTCTCCCGGGACTTCGTGGAGGACGACTTCGCCGGTGTGGTCCGGGACGACGTGACCCTGT
TCATCAGCGCGGTCCAGGACCAGGTGGTGCCGGACAACACCCTGGCCTGGGTGTGGGTGCGCGGCCTGGA
CGAGCTGTACGCCGAGTGGTCGGAGGTCGTGTCCACGAACTTCCGGGACGCCTCCGGGCCGGCCATGACC
GAGATCGGCGAGCAGCCGTGGGGGCGGGAGTTCGCCCTGCGCGACCCGGCCGGCAACTGCGTGCACTTCG
TGGCCGAGGAGCAGGACTGACACGTGCTACGAGATTTCGATTCCACCGCCGCCTTCTATGAAAGGTTGGG
CTTCGGAATCGTTTTCCGGGACGCCGGCTGGATGATCCTCCAGCGCGGGGATCTCATGCTGGAGTTCTTC
GCCCACCCCAACTTGTTTATTGCAGCTTATAATGGTTACAAATAAAGCAATAGCATCACAAATTTCACAA
ATAAAGCATTTTTTTCACTGCATTCTAGTTGTGGTTTGTCCAAACTCATCAATGTATCTTATCATGTCTG
TATACCGTCGACCTCTAGCTAGAGCTTGGCGTAATCATGGTCATAGCTGTTTCCTGTGTGAAATTGTTAT
CCGCTCACAATTCCACACAACATACGAGCCGGAAGCATAAAGTGTAAAGCCTGGGGTGCCTAATGAGTGA
GCTAACTCACATTAATTGCGTTGCGCTCACTGCCCGCTTTCCAGTCGGGAAACCTGTCGTGCCAGCTGCA
TTAATGAATCGGCCAACGCGCGGGGAGAGGCGGTTTGCGTATTGGGCGCTCTTCCGCTTCCTCGCTCACT
GACTCGCTGCGCTCGGTCGTTCGGCTGCGGCGAGCGGTATCAGCTCACTCAAAGGCGGTAATACGGTTAT
CCACAGAATCAGGGGATAACGCAGGAAAGAACATGTGAGCAAAAGGCCAGCAAAAGGCCAGGAACCGTAA
AAAGGCCGCGTTGCTGGCGTTTTTCCATAGGCTCCGCCCCCCTGACGAGCATCACAAAAATCGACGCTCA
AGTCAGAGGTGGCGAAACCCGACAGGACTATAAAGATACCAGGCGTTTCCCCCTGGAAGCTCCCTCGTGC
GCTCTCCTGTTCCGACCCTGCCGCTTACCGGATACCTGTCCGCCTTTCTCCCTTCGGGAAGCGTGGCGCT
TTCTCATAGCTCACGCTGTAGGTATCTCAGTTCGGTGTAGGTCGTTCGCTCCAAGCTGGGCTGTGTGCAC
GAACCCCCCGTTCAGCCCGACCGCTGCGCCTTATCCGGTAACTATCGTCTTGAGTCCAACCCGGTAAGAC
ACGACTTATCGCCACTGGCAGCAGCCACTGGTAACAGGATTAGCAGAGCGAGGTATGTAGGCGGTGCTAC
AGAGTTCTTGAAGTGGTGGCCTAACTACGGCTACACTAGAAGAACAGTATTTGGTATCTGCGCTCTGCTG
AAGCCAGTTACCTTCGGAAAAAGAGTTGGTAGCTCTTGATCCGGCAAACAAACCACCGCTGGTAGCGGTG
GTTTTTTTGTTTGCAAGCAGCAGATTACGCGCAGAAAAAAAGGATCTCAAGAAGATCCTTTGATCTTTTC
TACGGGGTCTGACGCTCAGTGGAACGAAAACTCACGTTAAGGGATTTTGGTCATGAGATTATCAAAAAGG
ATCTTCACCTAGATCCTTTTAAATTAAAAATGAAGTTTTAAATCAATCTAAAGTATATATGAGTAAACTT
GGTCTGACAGTTACCAATGCTTAATCAGTGAGGCACCTATCTCAGCGATCTGTCTATTTCGTTCATCCAT
AGTTGCCTGACTCCCCGTCGTGTAGATAACTACGATACGGGAGGGCTTACCATCTGGCCCCAGTGCTGCA
ATGATACCGCGAGACCCACGCTCACCGGCTCCAGATTTATCAGCAATAAACCAGCCAGCCGGAAGGGCCG
AGCGCAGAAGTGGTCCTGCAACTTTATCCGCCTCCATCCAGTCTATTAATTGTTGCCGGGAAGCTAGAGT
AAGTAGTTCGCCAGTTAATAGTTTGCGCAACGTTGTTGCCATTGCTACAGGCATCGTGGTGTCACGCTCG
TCGTTTGGTATGGCTTCATTCAGCTCCGGTTCCCAACGATCAAGGCGAGTTACATGATCCCCCATGTTGT
GCAAAAAAGCGGTTAGCTCCTTCGGTCCTCCGATCGTTGTCAGAAGTAAGTTGGCCGCAGTGTTATCACT
CATGGTTATGGCAGCACTGCATAATTCTCTTACTGTCATGCCATCCGTAAGATGCTTTTCTGTGACTGGT
GAGTACTCAACCAAGTCATTCTGAGAATAGTGTATGCGGCGACCGAGTTGCTCTTGCCCGGCGTCAATAC
GGGATAATACCGCGCCACATAGCAGAACTTTAAAAGTGCTCATCATTGGAAAACGTTCTTCGGGGCGAAA
ACTCTCAAGGATCTTACCGCTGTTGAGATCCAGTTCGATGTAACCCACTCGTGCACCCAACTGATCTTCA
GCATCTTTTACTTTCACCAGCGTTTCTGGGTGAGCAAAAACAGGAAGGCAAAATGCCGCAAAAAAGGGAA
TAAGGGCGACACGGAAATGTTGAATACTCATACTCTTCCTTTTTCAATATTATTGAAGCATTTATCAGGG
TTATTGTCTCATGAGCGGATACATATTTGAATGTATTTAGAAAAATAAACAAATAGGGGTTCCGCGCACA
TTTCCCCGAAAAGTGCCACCTGAC
