>Addgene plasmid #27964 | pLenti-EF1a-Backbone(HD) | addgene partial sequence | sequence record 34258 | 27964 with EGFP-N
CTGGGCCAGGATTCTCCTCGACGTCACCGCATGTTAGCAGACTTCCTCTGCCCTCTCCACTGCCTCTAGA
GTTAATCAGCATGTCCAGGTCGAAATCATCAAGGGCGTCACTGCCGAGCATGTCGAGGTCAAAGTCATCA
AGGGCATCCGAACCAAGCATGTCAAGGTCAAAATCATCGAGGGCGTCACTTCCCAGCATATCCAGATCAA
AATCGTCCAATGCGTCAGCCCGTCCGGAACCGCTGGCCTCCACCTTTCTCTTCTTCTTGGGGCTAGCTGA
CGCGCGAGTTTGGTCCCCTTCATGCATGGGCGAGGGCGCGTCCAAATCCCTCTCCAGCGAGTCTGCGAAC
GCATGAAGGCTCGCCTGGTCAGGTGTCTGAGTTGACGTAGGTGAAGGCTTCGCGCGTTTCATACCGCTCG
CTTGGAGAATCCTGTCCCACCGCTGGGAGGCGGGAGGCAGTGTGCCCGAGCGGGCCTCGAGTTCTGTGAC
ACCGACTCTACGAAAGAGCTGCAGCAGTCCGTGTCTCGACATACCAAATTGAGTCATGGCGTCATCGAAC
GCTTGTGCGGGGTGGGAGTGACACTGGAAGAATCCGAGCACGCGGACCACTTGCGCGTGATCTGCCACTC
GATGTGATGTCCTCTCGGGAATCCTTCTGTTGGTCCGCTTAATCAATGCAGGCGCGTGCGGGAGCCCCTT
CTTCACCGCATCCAAGGCGGGTCGTCCGCCGAGGCAGGCCAGCGCTACAAGATGATCATTAGTGAGTGCG
GCCAGCGCGGGGTCCGGCCTCGAAAGCTGGGCCACGATTGACTCCAGTGCGGGTCTGCCCCCGTCATGGG
ATGCAATAGCCACTACCTGCTC
