>Addgene plasmid #27964 | pLenti-EF1a-Backbone(HD) | addgene partial sequence | sequence record 34259 | 27964 with EF1a-F
GTGAGTTAGGCCACCATGTCGCGGACCCGGCTCCCTTCCCCACCCGCACCCAGCCCAGCGTTTTCGGCCG
ACTCGTTCTCAGACCTGCTTAGGCAGTTCGACCCCTCACTGTTTAACACATCGTTGTTCGACTCCCTTCC
TCCGTTTGGGGCGCACCATACGGAGGCGGCCACCGGGGAGTGGGATGAGGTGCAGTCGGGATTGAGAGCT
GCGGATGCACCACCCCCAACCATGCGGGTGGCCGTCACCGCTGCCCGACCGCCGAGGGCGAAGCCCGCAC
CAAGGCGGAGGGCAGCGCAACCGTCCGACGCAAGCCCCGCAGCGCAAGTAGATTTGAGAACTTTGGGATA
TTCACAGCAGCAGCAGGAAAAGATCAAGCCCAAAGTGAGGTCGACAGTCGCGCAGCATCACGAAGCGCTG
GTGGGTCATGGGTTTACACATGCCCACATCGTAGCCTTGTCGCAGCACCCTGCAGCCCTTGGCACGGTCG
CCGTCAAGTACCAGGACATGATTGCGGCGTTGCCGGAAGCCACACATGAGGCGATCGTCGGTGTGGGGAA
ACAGTGGAGCGGAGCCCGAGCGCTTGAGGCCCTGTTGACGGTCGCGGGAGAGCTGAGAGGGCCTCCCCTT
CAGCTGGACACGGGCCAGTTGCTGAAGATCGCGAAGCGGGGAGGAGTCACGGCGGTCGAGGCGGTGCACG
CGTGGCGCAATGCGCTCACGGGAGCACCCCTCAACCTGACCGAGACGGTACATGAAACGCATGGCACGGC
GTCTCAACTCACGCCTGAGCAGGTAGTGGCTATTGCATCCCATGACGGGGGCAGACCCGCACTGGAGTCA
ATCGTGGCCCAGCTTTCGAGGCCGGACCCCGCGCTGGCCGCACTCACTAATGATCATCTTGTAGCGCTGG
CCTGCCTC
